Addgene plasmid #31982: pCIneo-EloC
Depositing lab: Joan Conaway. Depositing organization: Oklahoma Medical Research Foundation. Publication: The elongin B ubiquitin homology domain. Identification of Elongin B sequences important for interaction with Elongin C. Brower CS, Shilatifard A, Mather T, Kamura T, Takagi Y, Haque D, Treharne A, Foundling SI, Conaway JW, Conaway RC. J Biol Chem. 1999 May 7;274(19):13629-36. 10.1074/jbc.274.19.13629 PubMed 10224134.
Backbone
  Vector backbone: pCI-neo
  Backbone manufacturer: Promega
  Backbone size w/o insert (bp): 5472
  Vector type: Mammalian Expression
  Selectable markers: G-418
Growth in bacteria
  Bacterial resistance: Ampicillin, 100 μg/mL
  Growth temperature: 37°C
  Growth strain: DH5alpha
  Copy number: High Copy
Gene/Insert
  Gene/Insert name: Elongin C
  Species: H. sapiens (human)
  Entrez Gene: ELOC (a.k.a. SIII, TCEB1)
  Cloning method: Restriction Enzyme; 5′ cloning site unknown (not destroyed); 3′ cloning site unknown (not destroyed)
  Sequencing primers: 5′ T7
Terms and licenses: Academic/Nonprofit Terms; Industry Terms: Not Available to Industry
How to cite: pCIneo-EloC was a gift from Joan Conaway (Addgene plasmid # 31982 ; http://n2t.net/addgene:31982 ; RRID:Addgene_31982)
