[The description below was written by a language model from this plasmid's Addgene catalogue record.]
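Description:
pCIneo-EloC is a mammalian expression plasmid built on the commercial pCI-neo backbone (5472 bp without insert) and carrying human Elongin C (ELOC, also known as TCEB1 or SIII) as its insert. It is maintained in E. coli as a high-copy plasmid under ampicillin selection, and it carries a neomycin-resistance marker that allows G-418 selection of transfected mammalian cells, so it can be used for either transient expression or the derivation of stable lines.

The record lists no promoter or feature table. As a general property of the pCI-neo vector, inserts are driven by the CMV immediate-early enhancer/promoter, followed by a chimeric intron and an SV40 late polyadenylation signal. A T7 promoter lies just upstream of the cloning region, which is consistent with the T7 primer listed for 5′ sequencing and would also permit in vitro transcription. The insert was introduced by restriction cloning, but the 5′ and 3′ sites are recorded as unknown. No epitope tag, fusion partner or mutation is recorded, and the insert size is not stated.

Elongin C is a small adaptor protein that pairs with Elongin B. Together they form the regulatory subcomplex of the Elongin (SIII) transcription elongation factor, and they also act as a module in VHL and SOCS-box ubiquitin ligase complexes. The associated publication concerns the Elongin B sequences needed for binding to Elongin C, so this plasmid is suited to expressing Elongin C in mammalian cells for protein interaction and complex assembly studies, typically alongside partner constructs.
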