>Addgene plasmid #31982 | pCIneo-EloC | addgene partial sequence | sequence record 64450 | T7 5'-TAATACGACTCACTATAGGG-3'
AAACCTATGGTGGCTGTGAAGGACCTGATGCC
[288 nt withheld, positions 33-320]
TGAATTCTCGACCCGGGCGGCCGCTTCCCTTTAGTGAGGGTTAATGCTTCGAGCAGACATGATAAGATAC
ATTGATGAGTTTGGACAAACCACAACTAGAATGCAGTGAAAAAAATGCTTTATTTGTGAAATTTGTGATG
CTATTGCTTTATTTGTAACCATTATAAGCTGCAATAAACAAGTTAACAACAACAATTGCATTCATTTTAT
GTTTCAGGTTCAGGGGGAGATGTGGGAGGTTTTTTAAAGCAAGTAAAACCTCTACAAATGTGGTAAAATC
CGATAAGGATCGATCCGGGCTGGCGTAATAGCGAAGAGGCCCGCACCGATCGCCCTTCCCAACAGTTGCG
CAGCCTGAATGGCGAATGG
[124 nt withheld, positions 690-813]
C
[91 nt withheld, positions 815-905]
A
[45 nt withheld, positions 907-951]
