>Addgene plasmid #31982 | pCIneo-EloC | addgene partial sequence | sequence record 65075 | EBV_rev_primer
CGAAGCATTAACCCTCACTAAAGGGAAGCGGCCGCCCGGGTCGAGAATTCA
[288 nt withheld, positions 52-339]
GGCATCAGGTCCTTCACAGCCACCATAGGTTTTCTCCTCTCCATCCATGCTAGATTCGAACTCGAGGCTA
GCCTATAGTGAGTCGTATTAAGTACTCTAGCCTTAAGAGCTGTAATTGAACTGGGAGTGGACACCTGTGG
AGAGAAAGGCAAAGTGGATGTCAGTAAGACCAATAGGTGCCTATCAGAAACGCAAGAGTCTTCTCTGTCT
CGACAAGCCCAGTTTCTATTGGTCTCCTTAAACCTGTCTTGTAACCTTGATACTTACCTGCCCAGTGCCT
CACGACCAACTTCTGCAAGGCTACCTTAAGAGAGTCACTGCAGCTTAAGTTCGAGACTGTTGTGTCAGAA
GCACTGACTGCGTTAGCAATTTAACTGTGATAAACTACCGCAATAAAGCTTCTAGTGATCTGACGGTTCA
CTAAACGAGCTCTGCTTATATAGACCTCCCACCGTACACGCCTACCGCCCATTTGCGTCAACGGGGCGGG
CGATCGCAGTTGTTACGACATTTTGGAAAGTCCCGTTGATTTTGGTGCCAAACAAACTCCCATTGACGTC
AATGGGGTGGAGACTTGGAAATCCCCGTGAGTCAAACCGCTATCCACGCCCATTGGTGTACTGCCAAAAC
CGCATCACCATGGTAATAGCGATGACTAA
